Addgene plasmid #61572: Pvalb-2A-Flpo Flp-in replacement vector
Purpose: Recombinase-mediated cassette exchange in ES cells to insert the Flpo recombinase gene at the mouse Pvalb gene stop codon
Depositing lab: Hongkui Zeng. Publication: Transgenic mice for intersectional targeting of neural sensors and effectors with high specificity and performance. Madisen L, Garner AR, Shimaoka D, Chuong AS, Klapoetke NC, Li L, van der Bourg A, Niino Y, Egolf L, Monetti C, Gu H, Mills M, Cheng A, Tasic B, Nguyen TN, Sunkin SM, Benucci A, Nagy A, Miyawaki A, Helmchen F, Empson RM, Knopfel T, Boyden ES, Reid RC, Carandini M, Zeng H. Neuron. 2015 Mar 4;85(5):942-58. doi: 10.1016/j.neuron.2015.02.022. PubMed 25741722.
Backbone
  Vector backbone: pUC57
  Backbone size w/o insert (bp): 2682
  Total vector size (bp): 6248
  Modifications to backbone: MCS region was modified
  Vector type: Recombinase-mediated cassette exchange using Flp recombinase
  Selectable markers: Partial Hygro sequence
Growth in bacteria
  Bacterial resistance: Ampicillin, 100 μg/mL
  Growth temperature: 37°C
  Growth strain: DH5alpha
  Copy number: High Copy
Gene/Insert
  Gene/Insert name: Pvalb-2A-Flpo (alt name: Flpo)
  Species: M. musculus (mouse), S. cerevisiae (budding yeast)
  Insert size (bp): 3566
  Cloning method: Restriction Enzyme; 5′ cloning site Kpn (not destroyed); 3′ cloning site Sac1 (not destroyed)
  Sequencing primers: 5′ TCTTCGCTATTACGCCAGCT; 3′ AACAGCTATGACCATG
Terms and licenses: Academic/Nonprofit Terms; Industry Terms: Not Available to Industry
Depositor comments: Addgene NGS identified a D286N mutation in the FlpO gene. The depositing lab has confirmed that the variant was present in their stock and that the plasmid functions as described in the associated publication.
How to cite: Pvalb-2A-Flpo Flp-in replacement vector was a gift from Hongkui Zeng (Addgene plasmid # 61572 ; http://n2t.net/addgene:61572 ; RRID:Addgene_61572)
