[The description below was written by a language model from this plasmid's Addgene catalogue record and pLannotate feature annotations shown in this document.]
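Description:
Pvalb-2A-Flpo Flp-in replacement vector is a 6.2 kb pUC57-based plasmid (with a modified MCS region) designed for recombinase-mediated cassette exchange in mouse embryonic stem cells, using Flp recombinase to swap its payload into a previously prepared target locus. In bacteria it is maintained as a high-copy plasmid through the ColE1/pUC origin and selected with ampicillin via the AmpR (β-lactamase) gene and its promoter. The remaining backbone annotations (lacZα, lac promoter/operator, CAP site, and small lacI, rop and bom fragments) are cloning-vector remnants.

The roughly 3.6 kb insert, cloned between KpnI and SacI sites, is intended to place the Flpo gene at the stop codon of the mouse Pvalb (parvalbumin) gene through a 2A linkage. This would allow the recombinase to be co-expressed with the endogenous protein from the native locus rather than from a heterologous promoter. The feature table annotates the FLPo coding sequence, a mouse codon-optimised, SV40 NLS-fused thermostable version of yeast FLP that acts on FRT sites. The flanking Pvalb sequence, the 2A element and the Flp target sites used for exchange are not individually annotated. Downstream lie a minimal φC31 attB site, a mouse PGK promoter and a fragment of the hygromycin resistance gene. The catalogue lists this as a partial Hygro marker, which presumably becomes functional only when correct exchange joins it to the rest of the gene at the docking site. The attB site may allow later φC31-mediated removal of the selection cassette, though the record does not say so.

Sequencing found a D286N substitution in FlpO. The depositor confirmed it was present in their stock and that the plasmid works as published, in work generating transgenic mice for intersectional targeting of neural sensors and effectors.
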