Features (pLannotate 1.2.2; 14 found; start..end, strand, type, name):
    137..236     +  misc_feature   bom (fragment): basis of mobility region from pBR322
    242..399     -  CDS            lacZα (fragment): LacZα fragment of β-galactosidase; lacZ fragment
    804..2102    +  CDS            FLPo: nuclear-targeted site-specific recombinase FLPo is a mouse codon-optimized fusion between the SV40 nuclear localization signal and a thermostable version of the Saccharomyces cerevisiae site-specific recombinase FLP. Recombination occurs at FRT sequences.
   2820..2853    +  protein_bind   attB: minimal attB site for the φC31 integrase (Groth et al., 2000) phage φC31 integrase
   2880..3379    +  promoter       PGK promoter: mouse phosphoglycerate kinase 1 promoter
   3406..3919    +  CDS            HygR (fragment): aminoglycoside phosphotransferase from E. coli; aph(4)-Ia; confers resistance to hygromycin
   4051..4067    -  protein_bind   lac operator: The lac repressor binds to the lac operator to inhibit transcription in E. coli. This inhibition can be relieved by adding lactose or isopropyl-β-D-thiogalactopyranoside (IPTG). lac repressor encoded by lacI
   4075..4105    -  promoter       lac promoter: promoter for the E. coli lac operon
   4120..4141    -  protein_bind   CAP binding site: CAP binding activates transcription in the presence of cAMP. E. coli catabolite activator protein
   4154..4246    -  CDS            lacI (fragment): lac repressor; lacI; The lac repressor binds to the lac operator to inhibit transcription in E. coli. This inhibition can be relieved by adding lactose or isopropyl-β-D-thiogalactopyranoside (IPTG).
   4429..5017    -  rep_origin     ori: high-copy-number ColE1/pMB1/pBR322/pUC origin of replication
   5188..6048    -  CDS            AmpR: β-lactamase; bla; confers resistance to ampicillin, carbenicillin, and related antibiotics
   6049..6153    -  promoter       AmpR promoter: bla
   6248..35      +  CDS            rop (fragment) (across the origin): Rop protein, which maintains plasmids at low copy number; rop
>Addgene plasmid #61572 | Pvalb-2A-Flpo Flp-in replacement vector | depositor full sequence | sequence record 100355 | Pvalb-2A-Flpo Flp-in replacement vector sequence 6248 bps
TCGCGCGTTTCGGTGATGACGGTGAAAACCTCTGACACATGCAGCTCCCGGAGACGGTCACAGCTTGTCT
GTAAGCGGATGCCGGGAGCAGACAAGCCCGTCAGGGCGCGTCAGCGGGTGTTGGCGGGTGTCGGGGCTGG
CTTAACTATGCGGCATCAGAGCAGATTGTACTGAGAGTGCACCATATGCGGTGTGAAATACCGCACAGAT
GCGTAAGGAGAAAATACCGCATCAGGCGCCATTCGCCATTCAGGCTGCGCAACTGTTGGGAAGGGCGATC
GGTGCGGGCCTCTTCGCTATTACGCCAGCTGGCGAAAGGGGGATGTGCTGCAAGGCGATTAAGTTGGGTA
ACGCCAGGGTTTTCCCAGTCACGACGTTGTAAAACGACGGCCAGTGAATTCGAGCTCGGTACCGAAGTTC
CTATTCTTCAAATAGTATAGGAACTTCTTTCGGCCGGCCTCAGGGGGTTCTCAGAGACAATGAATGACGA
GTTCTAAGTCTACCCTGACCCCTCCGGTCAAACAGCAGCTGTTCAAAGAAACGGCCAGGCTCAGAGCCTC
CATTCCCTCATCCACAGAGCAGGCATGGTGACTAACAACACAGTCGCAGCTGAAGCCCAAGGAGATATTG
TACTCGGAGGGTTTAAGATAGCTGGTGCACGGCAGACGTGGGGATGCTTGCCGAAGATAAGAGTGTGTCA
TTTTTCTTTTGCAGAATTCTCCACTCTGGTGGCTGAAAGCGGTTCCGGAGAGGGCAGAGGAAGTCTTCTA
ACATGCGGTGACGTGGAGGAGAATCCCGGCCCTATGGCTCCTAAGAAGAAGAGGAAGGTGATGAGCCAGT
TCGACATCCTGTGCAAGACCCCCCCCAAGGTGCTGGTGCGGCAGTTCGTGGAGAGATTCGAGAGGCCCAG
CGGCGAGAAGATCGCCAGCTGTGCCGCCGAGCTGACCTACCTGTGCTGGATGATCACCCACAACGGCACC
GCCATCAAGAGGGCCACCTTCATGAGCTACAACACCATCATCAGCAACAGCCTGAGCTTCGACATCGTGA
ACAAGAGCCTGCAGTTCAAGTACAAGACCCAGAAGGCCACCATCCTGGAGGCCAGCCTGAAGAAGCTGAT
CCCCGCCTGGGAGTTCACCATCATCCCTTACAACGGCCAGAAGCACCAGAGCGACATCACCGACATCGTG
TCCAGCCTGCAGCTGCAGTTCGAGAGCAGCGAGGAGGCCGACAAGGGCAACAGCCACAGCAAGAAGATGC
TGAAGGCCCTGCTGTCCGAGGGCGAGAGCATCTGGGAGATCACCGAGAAGATCCTGAACAGCTTCGAGTA
CACCAGCAGGTTCACCAAGACCAAGACCCTGTACCAGTTCCTGTTCCTGGCCACATTCATCAACTGCGGC
AGGTTCAGCGACATCAAGAACGTGGACCCCAAGAGCTTCAAGCTGGTGCAGAACAAGTACCTGGGCGTGA
TCATTCAGTGCCTGGTGACCGAGACCAAGACAAGCGTGTCCAGGCACATCTACTTTTTCAGCGCCAGAGG
CAGGATCGACCCCCTGGTGTACCTGGACGAGTTCCTGAGGAACAGCGAGCCCGTGCTGAAGAGAGTGAAC
AGGACCGGCAACAGCAGCAGCAACAAGCAGGAGTACCAGCTGCTGAAGGACAACCTGGTGCGCAGCTACA
ACAAGGCCCTGAAGAAGAACGCCCCCTACCCCATCTTCGCTATCAAGAACGGCCCTAAGAGCCACATCGG
CAGGCACCTGATGACCAGCTTTCTGAGCATGAAGGGCCTGACCGAGCTGACAAACGTGGTGGGCAACTGG
AGCGACAAGAGGGCCTCCGCCGTGGCCAGGACCACCTACACCCACCAGATCACCGCCATCCCCGACCACT
ACTTCGCCCTGGTGTCCAGGTACTACGCCTACGACCCCATCAGCAAGGAGATGATCGCCCTGAAGGACGA
GACCAACCCCATCGAGGAGTGGCAGCACATCGAGCAGCTGAAGGGCAGCGCCGAGGGCAGCATCAGATAC
CCCGCCTGGAACGGCATCATCAGCCAGGAGGTGCTGGACTACCTGAGCAGCTACATCAACAGGCGGATCT
GAGTGGCGCTGACTGCTTGGGTCCCCCACCTCTCCATCCCCAACGCCCCATCTCAGTCCTTCTCGCGGCC
CTCCTGAGTTTCTGTTCAGTTTGTTTGTGTTATTTTTTACTCCCCCATCCTCTATGGCCCTCGGATGACG
CCATTCTTCTGGAAATGCTGGAGAAACAATAAAGGCTGTACCAATCGGACACCACCTGTAGGGAGGACCC
AGGCCTGGCAGGGTGTTGGTTTGGCAAGTTTTTTTTCTTTCTTTTTAGGGCAGTGGGGGTATAGTAGAAA
AAGTGAGATAAGTCAAAGGACAACGCCCCGATATCTCCTGCCTGCTTGGTACTGAGTGCTCATGTGGGCC
ACCTCGTTCAATCTCTGCACCTTTCCCACAAGGAGATGGGGGTGATGGATCGTCCATCTTAAAGATACAG
AAACTGCCTTTTAAAGAGCAGAAGGGAAGGGAAGGGGTTGAGTCCTTCAGGACTAGCTAGATCAAAGGAC
TCCAATGACACTCTATCAATTGCTTTTGACTTTGCTGTGATAAAATACCTGAAAAGAGAAACTTAAGGAA
AGAGCGGTTTCTTTTGGCTCTCTAAGAGGGTGCGGCCTATCATTGGTAGGGAAGCCCCAGGAGGCAGGCT
ACATTGTGTCACACTGTATCCACATTCAGGAAGGAAGGCGCGCCGTAAAAGCTTGGCATAGATCTTATTG
CAGAAGCCATATGTTTTAGGTGCCAGGGCGTGCCCTTGGGCTCCCCGGGCGCGTTTGGGCGGCCGCATCG
AATTCTACCGGGTAGGGGAGGCGCTTTTCCCAAGGCAGTCTGGAGCATGCGCTTTAGCAGCCCCGCTGGG
CACTTGGCGCTACACAAGTGGCCTCTGGCCTCGCACACATTCCACATCCACCGGTAGGCGCCAACCGGCT
CCGTTCTTTGGTGGCCCCTTCGCGCCACCTTCTACTCCTCCCCTAGTCAGGAAGTTCCCCCCCGCCCCGC
AGCTCGCGTCGTGCAGGACGTGACAAATGGAAGTAGCACGTCTCACTAGTCTCGTGCAGATGGACAGCAC
CGCTGAGCAATGGAAGCGGGTAGGCCTTTGGGGCAGCGGCCAATAGCAGCTTTGCTCCTTCGCTTTCTGG
GCTCAGAGGCTGGGAAGGGGTGGGTCCGGGGGCGGGCTCAGGGGCGGGCTCAGGGGCGGGGCGGGCGCCC
GAAGGTCCTCCGGAGGCCCGGCATTCTGCACGCTTCAAAAGCGCACGTCTGCCGCGCTGTTCTCCTCTTC
CTCATCTCCGGGCCTTTCGACCTGCAATCGCCGCTAGCCGCCACCATGAAAAAGCCTGAACTCACCGCGA
CGTCTGTCGAGAAGTTTCTGATCGAAAAGTTCGACAGCGTCTCCGACCTGATGCAGCTCTCGGAGGGCGA
AGAATCTCGTGCTTTCAGCTTCGATGTAGGAGGGCGTGGATATGTCCTGCGGGTAAATAGCTGCGCCGAT
GGTTTCTACAAAGATCGTTATGTTTATCGGCACTTTGCATCGGCCGCGCTCCCGATTCCGGAAGTGCTTG
ACATTGGGGAATTCAGCGAGAGCCTGACCTATTGCATCTCCCGCCGTGCACAGGGTGTCACGTTGCAAGA
CCTGCCTGAAACCGAACTGCCCGCTGTTCTGCAGCCGGTCGCGGAGGCCATGGATGCGATCGCTGCGGCC
GATCTTAGCCAGACGAGCGGGTTCGGCCCATTCGGACCGCAAGGAATCGGTCAATACACTACATGGCGTG
ATTTCATATGCGCGATTGCTGATCCCCATGTGTATCACTGGCAAACTGTGATGGACGACACCGTCAGTGT
AAGTGCTAGCCCCTAGGCCTGAATCGAAGTTCCTATTCTTCAAAAGGTATAGGAACTTCGAGCTCGTCGA
CTGCAGAGGCCTGCATGCAAGCTTGGCGTAATCATGGTCATAGCTGTTTCCTGTGTGAAATTGTTATCCG
CTCACAATTCCACACAACATACGAGCCGGAAGCATAAAGTGTAAAGCCTGGGGTGCCTAATGAGTGAGCT
AACTCACATTAATTGCGTTGCGCTCACTGCCCGCTTTCCAGTCGGGAAACCTGTCGTGCCAGCTGCATTA
ATGAATCGGCCAACGCGCGGGGAGAGGCGGTTTGCGTATTGGGCGCTCTTCCGCTTCCTCGCTCACTGAC
TCGCTGCGCTCGGTCGTTCGGCTGCGGCGAGCGGTATCAGCTCACTCAAAGGCGGTAATACGGTTATCCA
CAGAATCAGGGGATAACGCAGGAAAGAACATGTGAGCAAAAGGCCAGCAAAAGGCCAGGAACCGTAAAAA
GGCCGCGTTGCTGGCGTTTTTCCATAGGCTCCGCCCCCCTGACGAGCATCACAAAAATCGACGCTCAAGT
CAGAGGTGGCGAAACCCGACAGGACTATAAAGATACCAGGCGTTTCCCCCTGGAAGCTCCCTCGTGCGCT
CTCCTGTTCCGACCCTGCCGCTTACCGGATACCTGTCCGCCTTTCTCCCTTCGGGAAGCGTGGCGCTTTC
TCATAGCTCACGCTGTAGGTATCTCAGTTCGGTGTAGGTCGTTCGCTCCAAGCTGGGCTGTGTGCACGAA
CCCCCCGTTCAGCCCGACCGCTGCGCCTTATCCGGTAACTATCGTCTTGAGTCCAACCCGGTAAGACACG
ACTTATCGCCACTGGCAGCAGCCACTGGTAACAGGATTAGCAGAGCGAGGTATGTAGGCGGTGCTACAGA
GTTCTTGAAGTGGTGGCCTAACTACGGCTACACTAGAAGAACAGTATTTGGTATCTGCGCTCTGCTGAAG
CCAGTTACCTTCGGAAAAAGAGTTGGTAGCTCTTGATCCGGCAAACAAACCACCGCTGGTAGCGGTGGTT
TTTTTGTTTGCAAGCAGCAGATTACGCGCAGAAAAAAAGGATCTCAAGAAGATCCTTTGATCTTTTCTAC
GGGGTCTGACGCTCAGTGGAACGAAAACTCACGTTAAGGGATTTTGGTCATGAGATTATCAAAAAGGATC
TTCACCTAGATCCTTTTAAATTAAAAATGAAGTTTTAAATCAATCTAAAGTATATATGAGTAAACTTGGT
CTGACAGTTACCAATGCTTAATCAGTGAGGCACCTATCTCAGCGATCTGTCTATTTCGTTCATCCATAGT
TGCCTGACTCCCCGTCGTGTAGATAACTACGATACGGGAGGGCTTACCATCTGGCCCCAGTGCTGCAATG
ATACCGCGAGACCCACGCTCACCGGCTCCAGATTTATCAGCAATAAACCAGCCAGCCGGAAGGGCCGAGC
GCAGAAGTGGTCCTGCAACTTTATCCGCCTCCATCCAGTCTATTAATTGTTGCCGGGAAGCTAGAGTAAG
TAGTTCGCCAGTTAATAGTTTGCGCAACGTTGTTGCCATTGCTACAGGCATCGTGGTGTCACGCTCGTCG
TTTGGTATGGCTTCATTCAGCTCCGGTTCCCAACGATCAAGGCGAGTTACATGATCCCCCATGTTGTGCA
AAAAAGCGGTTAGCTCCTTCGGTCCTCCGATCGTTGTCAGAAGTAAGTTGGCCGCAGTGTTATCACTCAT
GGTTATGGCAGCACTGCATAATTCTCTTACTGTCATGCCATCCGTAAGATGCTTTTCTGTGACTGGTGAG
TACTCAACCAAGTCATTCTGAGAATAGTGTATGCGGCGACCGAGTTGCTCTTGCCCGGCGTCAATACGGG
ATAATACCGCGCCACATAGCAGAACTTTAAAAGTGCTCATCATTGGAAAACGTTCTTCGGGGCGAAAACT
CTCAAGGATCTTACCGCTGTTGAGATCCAGTTCGATGTAACCCACTCGTGCACCCAACTGATCTTCAGCA
TCTTTTACTTTCACCAGCGTTTCTGGGTGAGCAAAAACAGGAAGGCAAAATGCCGCAAAAAAGGGAATAA
GGGCGACACGGAAATGTTGAATACTCATACTCTTCCTTTTTCAATATTATTGAAGCATTTATCAGGGTTA
TTGTCTCATGAGCGGATACATATTTGAATGTATTTAGAAAAATAAACAAATAGGGGTTCCGCGCACATTT
CCCCGAAAAGTGCCACCTGACGTCTAAGAAACCATTATTATCATGACATTAACCTATAAAAATAGGCGTA
TCACGAGGCCCTTTCGTC
