>Addgene plasmid #61572 | Pvalb-2A-Flpo Flp-in replacement vector | addgene partial sequence | sequence record 104144 | M13pUC-Fwd 5'-CCCAGTCACGACGTTGTAAAACG-3'
AATAGTATAGGAACTTCTTTCGGCCGGCCTCAGGGGGTTCTCAGAGACAATGAATGACGAGTTCTAAGTC
TACCCTGACCCCTCCGGTCAAACAGCAGCTGTTCAAAGAAACGGCCAGGCTCAGAGCCTCCATTCCCTCA
TCCACAGAGCAGGCATGGTGACTAACAACACAGTCGCAGCTGAAGCCCAAGGAGATATTGTACTCGGAGG
GTTTAAGATAGCTGGTGCACGGCAGACGTGGGGATGCTTGCCGAAGATAAGAGTGTGTCATTTTTCTTTT
GCAGAATTCTCCACTCTGGTGGCTGAAAGCGGTTCCGGAGAGGGCAGAGGAAGTCTTCTAACATGCGGTG
ACGTGGAGGAGAATCCCGGCCCTATGGCTCCTAAGAAGAAGAGGAAGGTGATGAGCCAGTTCGACATCCT
GTGCAAGACCCCCCCCAAGGTGCTGGTGCGGCAGTTCGTGGAGAGATTCGAGAGGCCCAGCGGCGAGAAG
ATCGCCAGCTGTGCCGCCGAGCTGACCTACCTGTGCTGGATGATCACCCACAACGGCACCGCCATCAAGA
GGGCCACCTTCATGAGCTACAACACCATCATCAGCAACAGCCTGAGCTTCGACATCGTGAACAAGAGCCT
GCAGTTCAAGTACAAGACCCAGAAGGCCACCATCCTGGAGGCCAGCCTGAAGAAGCTGATCCCCGCCTGG
GAGTTCACCATCATCCCTTACAACGGCCAGAAGCACCAGAGCGACATCACCGACATCGTGTCCAGCCTGC
AGCTGCAGTTCGAGAGCAGCGAGGAGGCCGACAAGGGCAACAGCCACAGCAAGAAGATGCTGAAGGCCCT
GCTGTCCGAGGGCGAGAGCATCTG
