>Addgene plasmid #61572 | Pvalb-2A-Flpo Flp-in replacement vector | addgene partial sequence | sequence record 104160 | M13pUC-Rev 5'-AGCGGATAACAATTTCACACAGG-3'
AGCTTGCATGCAGGCCTCTGCAGTCGACGAGCTCGAAGTTCCTATACCTTTTGAAGAATAGGAACTTCGA
TTCAGGCCTAGGGGCTAGCACTTACACTGACGGTGTCGTCCATCACAGTTTGCCAGTGATACACATGGGG
ATCAGCAATCGCGCATATGAAATCACGCCATGTAGTGTATTGACCGATTCCTTGCGGTCCGAATGGGCCG
AACCCGCTCGTCTGGCTAAGATCGGCCGCAGCGATCGCATCCATGGCCTCCGCGACCGGCTGCAGAACAG
CGGGCAGTTCGGTTTCAGGCAGGTCTTGCAACGTGACACCCTGTGCACGGCGGGAGATGCAATAGGTCAG
GCTCTCGCTGAATTCCCCAATGTCAAGCACTTCCGGAATCGGGAGCGCGGCCGATGCAAAGTGCCGATAA
ACATAACGATCTTTGTAGAAACCATCGGCGCAGCTATTTACCCGCAGGACATATCCACGCCCTCCTACAT
CGAAGCTGAAAGCACGAGATTCTTCGCCCTCCGAGAGCTGCATCAGGTCGGAGACGCTGTCGAACTTTTC
GATCAGAAACTTCTCGACAGACGTCGCGGTGAGTTCAGGCTTTTTCATGGTGGCGGCTAGCGGCGATTGC
AGGTCGAAAGGCCCGGAGATGAGGAAGAGGAGAACAGCGCGGCAGACGTGCGCTTTTGAAGCGTGCAGAA
TGCCGGGCCTCCGGAGGACCTTCGGGCGCCCGCCCCGCCCCTGAGCCCGCCCCTGAGCCCGCCCCCGGAC
CCACCCCTTCCCAGC
