>Addgene plasmid #61572 | Pvalb-2A-Flpo Flp-in replacement vector | addgene partial sequence | sequence record 104176 | MSCV_C_rev2 5'-ggccagaggccacttgtgtagcgcc-3'
GCGCATGCTCCAGACTGCCTTGGGAAAAGCGCCTCCCCTACCCGGTAGAATTCGATGCGGCCGCCCAAAC
GCGCCCGGGGAGCCCAAGGGCACGCCCTGGCACCTAAAACATATGGCTTCTGCAATAAGATCTATGCCAA
GCTTTTACGGCGCGCCTTCCTTCCTGAATGTGGATACAGTGTGACACAATGTAGCCTGCCTCCTGGGGCT
TCCCTACCAATGATAGGCCGCACCCTCTTAGAGAGCCAAAAGAAACCGCTCTTTCCTTAAGTTTCTCTTT
TCAGGTATTTTATCACAGCAAAGTCAAAAGCAATTGATAGAGTGTCATTGGAGTCCTTTGATCTAGCTAG
TCCTGAAGGACTCAACCCCTTCCCTTCCCTTCTGCTCTTTAAAAGGCAGTTTCTGTATCTTTAAGATGGA
CGATCCATCACCCCCATCTCCTTGTGGGAAAGGTGCAGAGATTGAACGAGGTGGCCCACATGAGCACTCA
GTACCAAGCAGGCAGGAGATATCGGGGCGTTGTCCTTTGACTTATCTCACTTTTTCTACTATACCCCCAC
TGCCCTAAAAAGAAAGAAAAAAAACTTGCCAAACCAACACCCTGCCAGGCCTGGGTCCTCCCTACAGGTG
GTGTCCGATTGGTACAGCCTTTATTGTTTCTCCAGCATTTCCAGAAGAATGGCGTCATCCGAGGGCCATA
GAGGATGGGGGAGTAAAAAATAACACAAACAAACTGAACAGAAACTCAGGAGGGCCGCGAGAAGGACTGA
GATGG
